Addgene plasmid #17639: pGST2-Alix (360-702)
Depositing lab: James Hurley. Depositing organization: National Institute of Diabetes & Digestive & Kidney Diseases (NIDDK). Publication: Structural basis for viral late-domain binding to Alix. Lee S, Joshi A, Nagashima K, Freed EO, Hurley JH. Nat Struct Mol Biol. 2007 Mar . 14(3):194-9. 10.1038/nsmb1203 PubMed 17277784.
Backbone
  Vector backbone: parallel GST2
  Backbone size w/o insert (bp): 5000
  Vector type: Bacterial Expression
Growth in bacteria
  Bacterial resistance: Ampicillin, 100 μg/mL
  Growth temperature: 37°C
  Growth strain: DH5alpha
  Copy number: High Copy
Gene/Insert
  Gene/Insert name: Alix (360-702) (alt name: Alix)
  Species: H. sapiens (human)
  Insert size (bp): 1020
  Mutation: Alix V domain
  Entrez Gene: PDCD6IP (a.k.a. AIP1, ALIX, DRIP4, HP95, MCPH29)
  Tag / fusion protein: GST (N terminal on backbone)
  Cloning method: Restriction Enzyme
  Sequencing primers: 5′ pGEX5'
Terms and licenses: Academic/Nonprofit Terms; Industry Terms: Not Available to Industry
Depositor comments: The vector backbone, parallel GST2, was made by replacing the polylinker of pGEX4T1 with the polylinker isolated from the baculovirus expression plasmid pFastBac (see PMID: 10024467).
How to cite: pGST2-Alix (360-702) was a gift from James Hurley (Addgene plasmid # 17639 ; http://n2t.net/addgene:17639 ; RRID:Addgene_17639)
