[The description below was written by a language model from this plasmid's Addgene catalogue record.]
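Description:
pGST2-Alix (360-702) is a bacterial expression plasmid that produces a fragment of human Alix (gene PDCD6IP, also known as AIP1) as an N-terminal glutathione S-transferase fusion. The backbone, parallel GST2, is about 5 kb and, according to the depositor's notes, was derived from pGEX4T1 by replacing its polylinker with the polylinker from the baculovirus expression plasmid pFastBac. The plasmid is maintained at high copy number in E. coli under ampicillin selection. The record does not list the promoter, origin of replication or any protease cleavage site between GST and the insert, and no feature table is provided, so these details cannot be confirmed here beyond the stated pGEX lineage of the backbone.

The insert is roughly 1 kb, was introduced by restriction enzyme cloning, and encodes residues 360 to 702 of Alix, which the record identifies as the V domain. The GST moiety supplied by the backbone allows the fusion protein to be captured on glutathione resin, which is the standard route to affinity purification and to pull-down style binding assays. The associated publication concerns the structural basis for the binding of viral late domains to Alix. This suggests the construct was used to produce recombinant V domain for structural and interaction studies, although the record does not spell out the specific experiments.
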