>Addgene plasmid #17639 | pGST2-Alix (360-702) | addgene partial sequence | sequence record 23590 | 17639 with pGEX5'
GCACCTCAAATCGATCGACCGAAAACCTGTATTTTCAGGGCGCCATGGGATCCCCCGTGTCAGTACAGCA
GTCTTTGGCTGCCTATAATCAGAGGAAAGCCGATTTGGTTAACAGATCAATTGCTCAGATGAGAGAAGCC
ACCACTTTGGCAAATGGGGTGCTAGCTTCCCTTAATCTTCCAGCAGCAATTGAAGATGTGTCTGGAGACA
CTGTACCTCAGTCTATATTGACTAAATCCAGATCTGTGATTGAACAGGGAGGCATCCAGACTGTTGATCA
GTTGATTAAAGAACTGCCTGAATTACTGCAACGAAATAGAGAAATCCTAGATGAGTCATTAAGGTTGTTG
GATGAAGAAGAAGCAACCGATAATGATTTAAGAGCAAAATTTAAGGAACGTTGGCAAAGGACACCATCCA
ATGAACTGTATAAGCCTTTAAGAGCAGAGGGAACCAACTTCAGAACAGTTTTAGATAAAGCTGTGCAGGC
AGATGGACAAGTGAAAGAATGTTACCAGTCTCATCGTGACACCATCGTGCTTTTGTGTAAGCCAGAGCCT
GAGCTGAATGCTGCCATCCCTTCTGCTAATCCAGCAAAGACCATGCAGGGCAGTGAGGTTGTAAGTGTCT
TAAAATCCTTATTGTCAAATCTTGATGAAGTAAAGAAGGAAAGAGAGGGTCTGGAGAATGACTTNTAAAT
CTGTGAATTTTTGACATGACANGCAAGTTTTTGACAGCCCTGGCTCAGATGGTGTGATAAATGAAGAAGC
TCTTTCTGTTCTGACTAGATCGG
